Addgene plasmid #102714: pMA_Auxiliary 4Γ
Purpose: Provides the End-to-End linker 4Γ which assists Level 2 cloning in Mobius Assembly
Depositing lab: Naomi Nakayama. Depositing organization: University of Edinburgh. Publication: Mobius Assembly: A versatile Golden-Gate framework towards universal DNA assembly. Andreou AI, Nakayama N. PLoS One. 2018 Jan 2;13(1):e0189892. doi: 10.1371/journal.pone.0189892. eCollection 2018. PubMed 29293531.
Backbone
  Vector backbone: derived from pSB1K3
  Backbone manufacturer: Self-made
  Backbone size w/o insert (bp): 2267
  Total vector size (bp): 2195
  Vector type: Synthetic Biology
Growth in bacteria
  Bacterial resistance: Kanamycin, 50 μg/mL
  Growth temperature: 37°C
  Growth strain: DH5alpha
  Copy number: High Copy
Gene/Insert
  Gene/Insert name: Linker sequence
  Insert size (bp): 72
  Cloning method: Restriction Enzyme; 5′ cloning site EcoRI (not destroyed); 3′ cloning site PstI (not destroyed)
  Sequencing primers: 5′ tgccacctgacgtctaagaa; 3′ attaccgcctttgagtgagc
Terms and licenses: Academic/Nonprofit Terms; Industry Terms: Not Available to Industry
How to cite: pMA_Auxiliary 4Γ was a gift from Naomi Nakayama (Addgene plasmid # 102714 ; http://n2t.net/addgene:102714 ; RRID:Addgene_102714)
