[The description below was written by a language model from this plasmid's Addgene catalogue record and pLannotate feature annotations shown in this document.]
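Description:
pMA_Auxiliary 4Γ is a small helper plasmid from the Mobius Assembly toolkit, a Golden Gate-based framework for hierarchical DNA assembly. It is built on a self-made derivative of the BioBrick vector pSB1K3 and is classed as a synthetic biology vector for use in E. coli. Propagation relies on a high-copy ColE1/pUC-type origin of replication. Selection is by kanamycin, through an aph(3')-Ia aminoglycoside phosphotransferase gene that the annotation places downstream of a cat promoter and upstream of a lambda t0 terminator. Additional transcription terminators (a his operon terminator and a putative bacterial terminator) lie on either side of the cloning region, a pSB1K3-style arrangement that insulates the insert site from read-through transcription.

The payload is a 72 bp linker sequence cloned between EcoRI and PstI sites, both of which are retained. It encodes no gene, promoter or reporter, and the automated feature table does not annotate it, listing only backbone elements. According to the record, this "End-to-End linker 4Γ" assists Level 2 cloning in Mobius Assembly. It is supplied to a Level 2 reaction, where multiple transcription units are combined, as an auxiliary part rather than as functional cargo. The record does not spell out how the linker works or which overhangs it carries.

The size fields are inconsistent. The catalogue gives a total size of 2195 bp and a backbone size of 2267 bp, while the full sequencing result used for annotation is 2267 nt long. That suggests the two catalogue values may have been swapped or approximated.
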