Features (pLannotate 1.2.2; 6 found; start..end, strand, type, name):
      1..58      +  terminator     his operon terminator: This putative transcriptin terminator from the E. coli his operon has a 2-bp deletion introduced during synthesis. Its efficiency has not been determined.
    253..841     -  rep_origin     ori: high-copy-number ColE1/pMB1/pBR322/pUC origin of replication
   1024..1118    -  terminator     lambda t0 terminator: transcription terminator from phage lambda
   1139..1954    -  CDS            KanR: aminoglycoside phosphotransferase; aph(3')-Ia; confers resistance to kanamycin in bacteria or G418 (Geneticin®) in eukaryotes
   1955..2052    -  promoter       cat promoter: promoter of the E. coli cat gene encoding chloramphenicol acetyltransferase
   2138..2181    -  terminator     bacterial terminator: putative bacterial transcription terminator
>Addgene plasmid #102714 | pMA_Auxiliary 4Γ | addgene full sequence | sequence record 201185 | Addgene NGS Result
TCCGGCAAAAAAGGGCAAGGTGTCACCACCCTGCCCTTTTTCTTTAAAACCGAAAAGATTACTTCGCGTT
ATGCAGGCTTCCTCGCTCACTGACTCGCTGCGCTCGGTCGTTCGGCTGCGGCGAGCGGTATCAGCTCACT
CAAAGGCGGTAATACGGTTATCCACAGAATCAGGGGATAACGCAGGAAAGAACATGTGAGCAAAAGGCCA
GCAAAAGGCCAGGAACCGTAAAAAGGCCGCGTTGCTGGCGTTTTTCCACAGGCTCCGCCCCCCTGACGAG
CATCACAAAAATCGACGCTCAAGTCAGAGGTGGCGAAACCCGACAGGACTATAAAGATACCAGGCGTTTC
CCCCTGGAAGCTCCCTCGTGCGCTCTCCTGTTCCGACCCTGCCGCTTACCGGATACCTGTCCGCCTTTCT
CCCTTCGGGAAGCGTGGCGCTTTCTCATAGCTCACGCTGTAGGTATCTCAGTTCGGTGTAGGTCGTTCGC
TCCAAGCTGGGCTGTGTGCACGAACCCCCCGTTCAGCCCGACCGCTGCGCCTTATCCGGTAACTATCGTC
TTGAGTCCAACCCGGTAAGACACGACTTATCGCCACTGGCAGCAGCCACTGGTAACAGGATTAGCAGAGC
GAGGTATGTAGGCGGTGCTACAGAGTTCTTGAAGTGGTGGCCTAACTACGGCTACACTAGAAGAACAGTA
TTTGGTATCTGCGCTCTGCTGAAGCCAGTTACCTTCGGAAAAAGAGTTGGTAGCTCTTGATCCGGCAAAC
AAACCACCGCTGGTAGCGGTGGTTTTTTTGTTTGCAAGCAGCAGATTACGCGCAGAAAAAAAGGATCTCA
AGAAGATCCTTTGATCTTTTCTACGGGGTCTGACGCTCAGTGGAACGAAAACTCACGTTAAGGGATTTTG
GTCATGAGATTATCAAAAAGGATCTTCACCTAGATCCTTTTAAATTAAAAATGAAGTTTTAAATCAATCT
AAAGTATATATGAGTAAACTTGGTCTGACAGCTCGAGGCTTGGATTCTCACCAATAAAAAACGCCCGGCG
GCAACCGAGCGTTCTGAACAAATCCAGATGGAGTTCTGAGGTCATTACTGGATCTATCAACAGGAGTCCA
AGCGAGCTCGATATCAAATTAGAAAAACTCATCGAGCATCAAATGAAACTGCAATTTATTCATATCAGGA
TTATCAATACCATATTTTTGAAAAAGCCGTTTCTGTAATGAAGGAGAAAACTCACCGAGGCAGTTCCATA
GGATGGCAAGATCCTGGTATCGGTCTGCGATTCCGACTCGTCCAACATCAATACAACCTATTAATTTCCC
CTCGTCAAAAATAAGGTTATCAAGTGAGAAATCACCATGAGTGACGACTGAATCCGGTGAGAATGGCAAA
AGTTTATGCATTTCTTTCCAGACTTGTTCAACAGGCCAGCCATTACGCTCGTCATCAAAATCACTCGCAT
CAACCAAACCGTTATTCATTCGTGATTGCGCCTGAGCGAGACGAAATACGCGATCGCTGTTAAAAGGACA
ATTACAAACAGGAATCGAATGCAACCGGCGCAGGAACACTGCCAGCGCATCAACAATATTTTCACCTGAA
TCAGGATATTCTTCTAATACCTGGAATGCTGTTTTCCCTGGGATCGCAGTGGTGAGTAACCATGCATCAT
CAGGAGTACGGATAAAATGCTTGATGGTCGGAAGAGGCATAAATTCCGTCAGCCAGTTTAGTCTGACCAT
CTCATCTGTAACATCATTGGCAACGCTACCTTTGCCATGTTTCAGAAACAACTCTGGCGCATCGGGCTTC
CCATACAATCGGTAGATTGTCGCACCTGATTGCCCGACATTATCGCGAGCCCATTTATACCCATATAAAT
CAGCATCCATGTTGGAATTTAATCGCGGCCTTGAGCAAGACGTTTCCCGTTGAATATGGCTCATTTTAGC
TTCCTTAGCTCCTGAAAATCTCGATAACTCAAAAAATACGCCCGGTAGTGATCTTATTTCATTATGGTGA
AAGTTGGAACCTCTTACGTGCCCGATCAACTCGAGTGCCACCTGACGTCTAAGAAACCATTATTATCATG
ACATTAACCTATAAAAATAGGCGTATCACGAGGCAGAATTTCAGATAAAAAAAATCCTTAGCTTTCGCTA
AGGATGATTTCTGGAATTCCACCTGCATATCGCTCTTGAGAGACCGTATGAGGTGGATGGTGTGCTGCGT
GGCCAAACCCATATGCAGGTGCTGCAG
